>Addgene plasmid #246593 | pSYL017 | addgene full sequence | sequence record 490655 | Addgene NGS Result
TGAGATCCTTTTTTTCTGCGCGTAATCTGCTGCTTGCAAACAAAAAAACCACCGCTACCAGCGGTGGTTT
GTTTGCCGGATCAAGAGCTACCACCTCTTTTTCCGAAGGTAACTGGCTTCAGCAGAGCGCAGATACCAAA
TACTGTCCTTCTAGTGTAGCCGTAGTTAGGCCACCACTTCAAGAACTCTGTAGCACCGCCTACATACCTC
GCTCTGCTAATCCTGTTACCAGTGGCTGCTGCCAGTGGCGATAAGTCGTGTCTTACCGGGTTGGACTCAA
GACGATAGTTACCGGATAAGGCGCAGCGGTCGGGCTGAACGGGGGGTTCGTGCACACAGCCCAGCTTGGA
GCGAACGACCTACACCGAACTGAGATACCTACAGCGTGAGCTATGAGAAAGCGCCACGCTTCCCGAAGGG
AGAAAGGCGGACAGGTATCCGGTAAGCGGCAGGGTCGGAACAGGAGAGCGCACGAGGGAGCTTCCAGGGG
GAAACGCCTGGTATCTTTATAGTCCTGTCGGGTTTCGCCACCTCTGACTTGAGCGTCGATTTTTGTGATG
CTCGTCAGGGGGGCGGAGCCTATGGAAAAACGCCAGCAACGCGGCCTTTTTACGGTTCCTGGCCTTTTGC
TGGCCTTTTGCTCACATGTTCTTTCCTGCGTTATCCCCTGATTCTGTGGATAACCGTATTACCGCCTTTG
AGTGAGCTGATACCGCTCGCCGCAGCCGAACGACCGAGCGCAGCGAGTCAGTGAGCGAGGAAGCGGAAGA
GCGCCTGATGCGGTATTTTCTCCTTACGCATCTGTGCGGTATTTCACACCGCATATGGTGCACTCTCAGT
ACAATCTGCTCTGATGCCGCATAGTTAAGCCAGTATACACTCCGCTATCGCTACGTGACTGGGTCATGGC
TGCGCCCCGACACCCGCCAACACCCGCTGACGCGCCCTGACGGGCTTGTCTGCTCCCGGCATCCGCTTAC
AGACAAGCTGTGACCGTCTCCGGGAGCTGCATGTGTCAGAGGTTTTCACCGTCATCACCGAAACGCGCGA
GGCAGCTGCGGTAAAGCTCATCAGCGTGGTCGTGAAGCGATTCACAGATGTCTGCCTGTTCATCCGCGTC
CAGCTCGTTGAGTTTCTCCAGAAGCGTTAATGTCTGGCTTCTGATAAAGCGGGCCATGTTAAGGGCGGGT
TTTTCCTGTTTGGTCACTGATGCCTCCGTGTAAGGGGGATTTCTGTTCATGGGGGTAATGATACCGATGA
AACGAGAGAGGATGCTCACGATACGGGTTACTGATGATGAACAAGAGGACATCCGGTCAAATAAAACGAA
AGGCTCAGTCGAAAGACTGGGCCTTTCGTTTTGCTGAGGAGACTTAGGGACCCTGGTCTCTGGGTATGCA
ACAGCTCTACCAACCGTTCCGACCGCCGTCATCTCCCATTCCAACCCAATTCCGTTCACTCGACTCCGCC
GGTAAAATCGAAGTCCTCGCCGGTCGAATGGCTCTCTGGTTCGAATACGCACCTCTTATCTCTTCTCTTT
ACACCGATGGTTTCACTCCTCCAACCATCGAAGAACTCACCGGAATCTCAAGCTTCGAACAGAACCGTTT
AATCGTCGGTGCGCAAGTTCATGACTCAATTCTTCAATCTATCCATGAACCGGAACTTATTTCTGCGTTC
GACACCGGTGGTGCAGAGCTTCTATACGAAATTCGTCTCCTTAGCACCACGCAGCGTGTTGCAGCCGCCA
CATTCATCATTGATCGTAATATTGATTCGAAAGGAGCACAGGATTTGGCACGAGCCATCAAGGATTATCC
TAACCGTCGTGGAGACGTTGGATGGTTGGATTTTGATTACAACTTACCAGGAGATTGTCTTTCATTCTTG
TATTACAGGCAGAGCAGAGAGAATAAGAATCCATCGGATCAGAGAACCTCGAAGCTTCTACAAGCATTGG
GGGTTGCAGAATCAGAAAAGGCTAAGAACAGGTTGAACACAGAGCTATACGGGGACAAGGAAGCAGAGAA
GGAGAAGGTGAAGAAGAAGAAGGAAGAGGAAGTCAAAGCTATTCGGATTCCAGTGGTGAGGCTTAAGTTT
GGAGAAGTAGCAGAAGCGACCTCGGTGGTAGTTTTACCGGTTTGTAAAGCAGAGGAAGGGGAAAAGAAGA
TTCTTGAAGCTCCAATGGAGATCATAGCCGGAGGGGATTTTAAGGCGGTTGAGGCGGAGAAAGGATGGAA
GAGATGGGTAGTGCTTCCGTCGTGGAACCCAGTGGCAGCCATTGGGAAAGGCGGTGTGGCGGTTTCTTTC
AGGGATGATAGAAAAGTGCTGCCTTGGGATGGAAAGGAGGAGCCTTTACTGGTAGTGGCCGATAGGGTGA
GGAATGTTGTGGAGGCTGATGACGGGTATTATCTCGTGGTGGCTGAGAACGGACTTAAGCTAGAGATAGG
ATCAGATTTGAAGGCGAGAGAGGTGAAGGAGAGTTTAGGGATGGTTGTTTTGGTGGTGGGGCCGCCAAGA
GAAGATGATGATGATTGGCAGACAAGTCATCAGAACTGGGACTGAATTAAGAGACCATTAACGGCACTCC
TCAGCAAATATAATGACCCTCTTGATAACCCAAGAGGGCATTTTTTAATGCCCATGGCGTTTATTTGCCG
ACTACCTTGGTGATCTCGCCTTTCACGTAGTGGACAAATTCTTCCAACTGATCTGCGCGCGAGGCCAAGC
GATCTTCTTCTTGTCCAAGATAAGCCTGTCTAGCTTCAAGTATGACGGGCTGATACTGGGCCGGCAGGCG
CTCCATTGCCCAGTCGGCAGCGACATCCTTCGGCGCGATTTTGCCGGTTACTGCGCTGTACCAAATGCGG
GACAACGTAAGCACTACATTTCGCTCATCTCCAGCCCAGTCGGGCGGCGAGTTCCATAGCGTTAAGGTTT
CATTTAGCGCCTCAAATAGATCCTGTTCAGGAACCGGATCAAAGAGTTCCTCCGCCGCTGGACCTACCAA
GGCAACGCTATGTTCTCTTGCTTTTGTCAGCAAGATAGCCAGATCAATGTCGATCGTGGCTGGCTCGAAG
ATACCTGCAAGAATGTCATTGCGCTGCCATTCTCCAAATTGCAGTTCGCGCTTAGCTGGATAACGCCACG
GAATGATGTCGTCGTGCACAACAATGGTGACTTCTACAGCGCGGAGAATCTCGCTCTCTCCAGGGGAAGC
CGAAGTTTCCAAAAGGTCGTTGATCAAAGCTCGCCGCGTTGTTTCATCAAGCCTTACGGTCACCGTAACC
AGCAAATCAATATCACTGTGTGGCTTCAGGCCGCCATCCACTGCGGAGCCGTACAAATGTACGGCCAGCA
ACGTCGGTTCGAGATGGCGCTCGATGACGCCAACTACCTCTGATAGTTGAGTCGATACTTCGGCGATCAC
CGCTTCCCTCATACTCTTCCTTTTTCAATATTATTGAAGCATTTATCAGGGTTATTGTCTCATGAGCGGA
TACATATTTGAATGTATTTAGAAAAATAGGCCAAATAGGCCGT
Features (pLannotate 1.2.2; 8 found; start..end, strand, type, name):
    774..914     -  misc_feature   bom: basis of mobility region from pBR322
   1016..1207    -  CDS            rop: Rop protein, which maintains plasmids at low copy number; rop
   1248..1304    +  CDS            mbeC (fragment): MBEC_ECOLX - Experimental evidence at protein level: Swiss-Prot protein existence level 1. Required for efficient mobilization of ColE1 plasmid and is thus essential to promote the specific transfer of the plasmid during conjugation. Probably functions by inducing DNA bending, helping the MbeA relaxase to melt the DNA around the nic site and cleave the phosphodiester bond. Binds specifically double-stranded DNA (dsDNA) containing the ColE1 oriT but does not recognize the inverted repeat (IR). From Escherichia coli.
   1318..1362    +  terminator     rrnB T1 terminator: transcription terminator T1 from the E. coli rrnB gene
   1399..2562    +  CDS            RAF1.2 (fragment): RAF2_ARATH - Experimental evidence at protein level: Swiss-Prot protein existence level 1. Required for assembly or stability of RuBisCO. Acts at a postchaperonin step to fold and/or assemble the large subunit (rbcL) into RuBisCO. RAF1 brackets an rbcL dimer (rbcL(2)), leading to rbcL(8)-RAF1(4) complex formation. In the next step, RBCS displaces RAF1, thus resulting in holoenzyme formation. From Arabidopsis thaliana (Mouse-ear cress).
   2654..3442    -  CDS            aadA: S3AD_ECOLX - Experimental evidence at protein level: Swiss-Prot protein existence level 1. Mediates bacterial resistance to the antibiotics streptomycin and spectinomycin. From Escherichia coli.
   3443..3514    -  promoter       AmpR promoter: bla
   3543..588     +  rep_origin     ori (across the origin): high-copy-number ColE1/pMB1/pBR322/pUC origin of replication
