[The description below was written by a language model from this plasmid's Addgene catalogue record and pLannotate feature annotations shown in this document.]
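Description:
pSYL017 is a small (about 3.5 kb) bacterial plasmid built on a ColE1-type backbone and propagated in E. coli under spectinomycin selection. Replication comes from a ColE1/pMB1-family origin. The annotation also detects the bom (basis of mobility) region, a rop coding sequence and a short fragment of mbeC, all remnants of the parental ColE1/pBR322-type backbone. The catalogue lists the plasmid as high copy, although Rop is normally associated with reduced copy number, and the record does not resolve this discrepancy. Resistance is provided by aadA, an aminoglycoside adenylyltransferase conferring spectinomycin and streptomycin resistance, which is transcribed from the bla (AmpR) promoter.

The payload is a variant of Arabidopsis thaliana Raf1 (Rubisco accumulation factor 1, locus AT3G04550), designated variant 2g and carrying five substitutions: L121F, I127L, A195V, N351Y and R432G. Raf1 is an assembly chaperone that acts after the chaperonin step, bracketing dimers of the Rubisco large subunit to promote an intermediate complex from which it is displaced by the small subunit to give the holoenzyme. The feature table matches this open reading frame to RAF1.2 as a fragment, so the annotated match does not span the full reference protein. An rrnB T1 terminator sits just upstream, presumably insulating the insert from read-through transcription. No promoter driving the Raf1 gene is annotated, so despite the "bacterial expression" classification, the record does not state how the insert is expressed. The plasmid's stated purpose is to serve as the template for cloning site-saturation mutagenesis libraries, in the context of directed evolution of this chaperone toward altered client recognition.
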