Addgene plasmid #246593: pSYL017
Purpose: template plasmid for site-saturation mutagenesis library cloning
Depositing lab: Tina Wang. Depositing organization: University of Wisconsin, Madison. Publication: Directed evolution of a plant Rubisco chaperone with altered client recognition. Li S, Lee B, Lao Y, Lertwiriyapiti S, Huang X, Wang T. Proc Natl Acad Sci U S A. 2025 Sep 16;122(37):e2510701122. doi: 10.1073/pnas.2510701122. Epub 2025 Sep 11. PubMed 40932770.
Backbone
  Vector backbone: ColE1
  Vector type: Bacterial Expression
Growth in bacteria
  Bacterial resistance: Spectinomycin, 50 μg/mL
  Growth temperature: 37°C
  Growth strain: DH5alpha
  Copy number: High Copy
Gene/Insert
  Gene/Insert name: AtRaf1 variant 2g
  Species: A. thaliana (mustard weed)
  Mutation: AtRaf1L121F/I127L/A195V/N351Y/R432G
  Entrez Gene: AT3G04550 (a.k.a. AT3G04550, F7O18.2, F7O18_2)
  Cloning method: Ligation Independent Cloning
Terms and licenses: Academic/Nonprofit Terms; Industry Terms: Not Available to Industry
How to cite: pSYL017 was a gift from Tina Wang (Addgene plasmid # 246593 ; http://n2t.net/addgene:246593 ; RRID:Addgene_246593)
